>Addgene plasmid #228694 | pM.008 | addgene full sequence | sequence record 456317 | Addgene NGS Result
TCGGTCTCAAAGATGGATTACAAGGACGATGATGATAAGGACTACAAAGATGATGATGACAAAGATTATA
AGGACGATGATGATAAAGGTCATCATCATCATCATCACTCCGGTATGTGAGACCAGACCAATAAAAAACG
CCCGGCGGCAACCGAGCGTTCTGAACAAATCCAGATGGAGTTCTGAGGTCATTACTGGATCTATCAACAG
GAGTCCAAGCGAGCTCGATATCAAATTACGCCCCGCCCTGCCACTCATCGCAGTACTGTTGTAATTCATT
AAGCATTCTGCCGACATGGAAGCCATCACAAACGGCATGATGAACCTGAATCGCCAGCGGCATCAGCACC
TTGTCGCCTTGCGTATAATATTTGCCCATGGTGAAAACGGGGGCGAAGAAGTTGTCCATATTGGCCACGT
TTAAATCAAAACTGGTGAAACTCACCCAGGGATTGGCTGAAACGAAAAACATATTCTCAATAAACCCTTT
AGGGAAATAGGCCAGGTTTTCACCGTAACACGCCACATCTTGCGAATATATGTGTAGAAACTGCCGGAAA
TCGTCGTGGTATTCACTCCAGAGCGATGAAAACGTTTCAGTTTGCTCATGGAAAACGGTGTAACAAGGGT
GAACACTATCCCATATCACCAGCTCACCGTCTTTCATTGCCATACGAAATTCCGGATGAGCATTCATCAG
GCGGGCAAGAATGTGAATAAAGGCCGGATAAAACTTGTGCTTATTTTTCTTTACGGTCTTTAAAAAGGCC
GTAATATCCAGCTGAACGGTCTGGTTATAGGTACATTGAGCAACTGACTGAAATGCCTCAAAATGTTCTT
TACGATGCCATTGGGATATATCAACGGTGGTATATCCAGTGATTTTTTTCTCCATTTTAGCTTCCTTAGC
TCCTGAAAATCTCGATAACTCAAAAAATACGCCCGGTAGTGATCTTATTTCATTATGGTGAAAGTTGGAA
CCTCTTACGTGCCCGATCAATCATGACCAAAATCCCTTAACGTGAGTTTTCGTTCCACTGAGCGTCAGAC
CCCGTAGAAAAGATCAAAGGATCTTCTTGAGATCCTTTTTTTCTGCGCGTAATCTGCTGCTTGCAAACAA
AAAAACCACCGCTACCAGCGGTGGTTTGTTTGCCGGATCAAGAGCTACCAACTCTTTTTCCGAAGGTAAC
TGGCTTCAGCAGAGCGCAGATACCAAATACTGTTCTTCTAGTGTAGCCGTAGTTAGGCCACCACTTCAAG
AACTCTGTAGCACCGCCTACATACCTCGCTCTGCTAATCCTGTTACCAGTGGCTGCTGCCAGTGGCGATA
AGTCGTGTCTTACCGGGTTGGACTCAAGACGATAGTTACCGGATAAGGCGCAGCGGTCGGGCTGAACGGG
GGGTTCGTGCACACAGCCCAGCTTGGAGCGAACGACCTACACCGAACTGAGATACCTACAGCGTGAGCTA
TGAGAAAGCGCCACGCTTCCCGAAGGGAGAAAGGCGGACAGGTATCCGGTAAGCGGCAGGGTCGGAACAG
GAGAGCGCACGAGGGAGCTTCCAGGGGGAAACGCCTGGTATCTTTATAGTCCTGTCGGGTTTCGCCACCT
CTGACTTGAGCGTCGATTTTTGTGATGCTCGTCAGGGGGGCGGAGCCTATGGAAAAACGCCAGCAACGCG
GCCTTTTTACGGTTCCTGGCCTTTTGCTGGCCTTTTGCTCACATGTTCTTTCCTGCGTTATCCCCTGATT
CTGTGGATAACCGTAG
Features (pLannotate 1.2.2; 7 found; start..end, strand, type, name):
     22..56      +  CDS            3xFLAG (fragment): three tandem FLAG® epitope tags
     67..83      +  CDS            3xFLAG (fragment): three tandem FLAG® epitope tags
     91..107     +  CDS            capTEV™ (fragment): composite tag for in vivo biotinylation, TEV protease cleavage, and 6xHis tagging
    131..165     -  terminator     lambda t0 terminator: minimal transcription terminator from phage lambda (Scholtissek and Grosse, 1987)
    239..895     -  CDS            cat: CAT_ECOLX - Experimental evidence at protein level: Swiss-Prot protein existence level 1. This enzyme is an effector of chloramphenicol resistance in bacteria. From Escherichia coli. This protein is used as a marker in many commonly used cloning vectors, such as pACYC184.
    896..993     -  promoter       cat promoter: promoter of the E. coli cat gene encoding chloramphenicol acetyltransferase
   1077..1665    +  rep_origin     ori: high-copy-number ColE1/pMB1/pBR322/pUC origin of replication
