[The description below was written by a language model from this plasmid's Addgene catalogue record and pLannotate feature annotations shown in this document.]
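Description:
pM.008 is a small (about 1.8 kb) part plasmid built on the pYTK001 entry backbone and belonging to a modular cloning toolkit for assembling multigene expression vectors for the baculovirus/insect cell system and yeast. It is catalogued as an insect expression vector, but the plasmid carries no promoter or terminator for expression in insect or yeast cells. It is best understood as a storage vector for one reusable coding part. In E. coli it replicates from a high-copy ColE1/pUC-type origin. Selection is by chloramphenicol resistance, supplied by the cat gene under its native cat promoter, with a lambda t0 terminator annotated downstream of that cassette.

The payload is a short synthetic sequence encoding an N-terminal 3xFlag-6xHis tandem affinity tag. The automated annotation detects it as two 3xFLAG fragments followed by a short match to the capTEV composite tag. That last match most likely reflects the 6xHis stretch rather than a biotinylation or TEV cleavage element, since the catalogue entry describes only the Flag and His components. The record does not state the cloning sites or flanking overhangs. In modular systems of this kind, the part would normally be excised and joined with promoter, coding sequence and terminator parts to build a transcription unit.

Once assembled upstream of a gene of interest, the tag would allow detection or immunoaffinity capture of the recombinant protein through the Flag epitopes. The polyhistidine segment would support immobilised metal affinity purification, so the two can be combined for two-step purification.
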