Addgene plasmid #228694: pM.008
Purpose: N terminal 3xFlag-6xHis affinity tag
Depositing lab: Chen Davidovich. Depositing organization: Monash University. Publication: Modular cloning of multigene vectors for the baculovirus system and yeast. Lai Z, Flanigan SF, Boudes M, Davidovich C. J Mol Biol. 2025 Jan 13:168943. doi: 10.1016/j.jmb.2025.168943. PubMed 39814169.
Backbone
  Vector backbone: pYTK001
  Vector type: Insect Expression
Growth in bacteria
  Bacterial resistance: Chloramphenicol, 25 μg/mL
  Growth temperature: 37°C
  Growth strain: DH5alpha
  Copy number: High Copy
Gene/Insert
  Gene/Insert name: 3xFlag-6xHis
  Species: Synthetic
  Mutation: WT
  Cloning method: Restriction Enzyme; 5′ cloning site Unknown (unknown if destroyed); 3′ cloning site Unknown (unknown if destroyed)
  Sequencing primers: 5′ Unknown
Terms and licenses: Academic/Nonprofit Terms; Industry Terms: Not Available to Industry
How to cite: pM.008 was a gift from Chen Davidovich (Addgene plasmid # 228694 ; http://n2t.net/addgene:228694 ; RRID:Addgene_228694)
